Addgene plasmid #204488: pAAV-sL7-Cre-HA-WPRE
Purpose: For production of driver AAV virus for Purkinje cell-specific expression
Depositing lab: Samuel Wang. Depositing organization: Princeton University. Publication: Transcriptomic mapping uncovers Purkinje neuron plasticity driving learning. Chen X, Du Y, Broussard GJ, Kislin M, Yuede CM, Zhang S, Dietmann S, Gabel H, Zhao G, Wang SS, Zhang X, Bonni A. Nature. 2022 May;605(7911):722-727. doi: 10.1038/s41586-022-04711-3. Epub 2022 May 11. PubMed 35545673.
Backbone
  Vector backbone: pAAV
  Backbone size w/o insert (bp): 5186
  Total vector size (bp): 6212
  Vector type: Mammalian Expression, Mouse Targeting, AAV, Cre/Lox
Growth in bacteria
  Bacterial resistance: Ampicillin, 100 μg/mL
  Growth temperature: 30°C
  Growth strain: NEB Stable
  Copy number: High Copy
Gene/Insert
  Gene/Insert name: Cre
  Species: Synthetic
  Insert size (bp): 1026
  Promoter: sL7
  Cloning method: Restriction Enzyme; 5′ cloning site BamHI (not destroyed); 3′ cloning site EcoRI (not destroyed)
  Sequencing primers: 5′ CATGTTGGTTGATCTTCAAC; 3′ AATCAACCTCTGGATTACAA
Terms and licenses: Academic/Nonprofit Terms; Industry Terms: Not Available to Industry
How to cite: pAAV-sL7-Cre-HA-WPRE was a gift from Samuel Wang (Addgene plasmid # 204488 ; http://n2t.net/addgene:204488 ; RRID:Addgene_204488)
