[The description below was written by a language model from this plasmid's Addgene catalogue record and pLannotate feature annotations shown in this document.]
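Description:
pAAV-sL7-Cre-HA-WPRE is an adeno-associated virus transfer plasmid built on a pAAV backbone and intended for producing a "driver" AAV that expresses Cre recombinase specifically in cerebellar Purkinje cells of the mouse. In bacteria it is maintained through a high-copy ColE1/pUC-type origin and selected with ampicillin via the β-lactamase gene. An f1 phage origin and short remnants of pBR322 bom and rop sequences are also present in the backbone. The catalogue lists the total size as about 6.2 kb, which is consistent with the sequenced record.

The expression cassette lies between AAV2 inverted terminal repeats, the cis elements needed for replication and packaging of the vector genome into capsids. The right-hand ITR is annotated in full, while only short fragments of the left ITR were detected. This may reflect the difficulty of sequencing or annotating these repeats rather than a true deletion, but the record does not settle the point. Expression is driven by the sL7 promoter. The feature table does not annotate the promoter as such, although a small fragment of mouse Pcp2 (the Purkinje cell protein 2, or L7, gene) appears just upstream of the coding sequence, consistent with a promoter derived from that locus. The 1,026 bp Cre open reading frame, cloned between BamHI and EcoRI sites, is fused at its C terminus to three tandem HA epitope tags for immunodetection. It is followed by a WPRE to enhance transcript stability and expression, and by the human growth hormone polyadenylation signal.

Once delivered as virus, the construct should restrict Cre activity to Purkinje neurons. There it can recombine loxP-flanked alleles or switch on Cre-dependent reporter or effector cassettes supplied by a second vector or a transgenic line.
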