Features (pLannotate 1.2.2; 16 found; start..end, strand, type, name):
     14..41      +  repeat_region  AAV2 ITR (fragment): inverted terminal repeat of adeno-associated virus serotype 2 inverted
     70..97      +  repeat_region  AAV2 ITR (fragment): inverted terminal repeat of adeno-associated virus serotype 2 inverted
   1084..1140    +  CDS            Pcp2 (fragment): PCP2_MOUSE - Also known as Pcp-2. Experimental evidence at protein level: Swiss-Prot protein existence level 1. May function as a cell-type specific modulator for G protein- mediated cell signaling. From Mus musculus (Mouse).
   1179..2204    +  CDS            cre: RECR_BPP1 - Experimental evidence at protein level: Swiss-Prot protein existence level 1. Catalyzes site-specific recombination between two 34-base- pair LOXP sites. Its role is to maintain the phage genome as a monomeric unit-copy plasmid in the lysogenic state. From Escherichia phage P1 (Bacteriophage P1).
   2205..2294    +  CDS            3xHA: three tandem HA epitope tags
   2306..2330    +  misc_feature   MCS (fragment): pBluescript multiple cloning site
   2330..2918    +  misc_feature   WPRE: woodchuck hepatitis virus posttranscriptional regulatory element
   2950..3426    +  polyA_signal   hGH poly(A) signal: human growth hormone polyadenylation signal
   3466..3606    +  repeat_region  AAV2 ITR: inverted terminal repeat of adeno-associated virus serotype 2 inverted
   3611..3662    -  misc_feature   bom (fragment): basis of mobility region from pBR322
   3681..4136    +  rep_origin     f1 ori (sequence partly withheld): f1 bacteriophage origin of replication; arrow indicates direction of (+) strand synthesis
   4137..4186    -  misc_feature   bom (fragment): basis of mobility region from pBR322
   4288..4323    -  CDS            rop (fragment): Rop protein, which maintains plasmids at low copy number; rop
   4418..4522    +  promoter       AmpR promoter: bla
   4523..5383    +  CDS            AmpR: β-lactamase; bla; confers resistance to ampicillin, carbenicillin, and related antibiotics
   5554..6142    +  rep_origin     ori: high-copy-number ColE1/pMB1/pBR322/pUC origin of replication
>Addgene plasmid #204488 | pAAV-sL7-Cre-HA-WPRE | addgene full sequence | sequence record 403393 | Addgene NGS Result
GTCCTGCAGGCAGCTGCGCGCTCGCTCGCTCACTGAGGCCGCCCGGGCGTCGGGCGACCTTTGGTCGCCC
GGCCTCAGTGAGCGAGCGAGCGCGCAGAGAGGGAGTGGCCAACTCCATCACTAGGGGTTCCTGCGGCCGC
ACGCGTCATGTTGGTTGATCTTCAACATTGTACTGACTTCTTCCCACTTGACATTCCTCAAGGTCCTGTG
ATCATGGCTGGGTCTAGTGAGGTTCAAACCTGCACTGCCCTACCCACACCCACACCCAGCTCAGCGTCAG
TCAGGATCAACAATTACCTAGAGATCATCTTTCTGGGGCTTAAGCATTGGTGGGAGCAGATGGGATATGA
GCTGGGGATTTGGGAATGGGGGAAGATATCTGCTCCCCCTCCCCCTACACCCTAGCCTTTTAAAAGGCCT
TCTCAGGTCAGAGACCAGGAGAAAAGTATAGGAGAGATACACAATGGACCAGGAAGAAGAAAAGGGAGAG
GGAGGCTCAGACCTTCTAGACAAGGTAAGAGGGCTCTGGCTGACTCCACCATCCGCTTCTTGAGGTCTCG
GCACCTGTAATTGACAAGATTAATTCATTTATAGGGCATCTAATTAGCAAGCAAGTCTCTGGAGTCCCCT
GACCCAGTTACTATAACACACAGGGGGTATAGGTAGGAGAGTATAAGAGCCCCTCCTCAGGGCAAATGAA
TGGATTCTTAGTACTGTCCCCCAAGAGATAGTAGGTACTAGGATTTAGGGGCACTTCTGAGCCCCATTTC
CCTGGTAAGTGTCCCAACCCCCCAAATCAACCCAAGCCTGGTCTCAATCTAGGACAGTGGTAGAATGCTG
TCCCTAGAGTCAGTACCATGTGAAATTGTGCTGCAGGCAGGGGCCCCAGGCTGGGAGGTGGGGGTTGGGG
GAGTCAGGGGCAGGTCAGGGAAGGAGACTCAGGTTTCATTTAGAGAAATTCTGCAGACCCGTGAGGACTA
TGGTGAGAGCAGAGATGGGAAGGCAGGCACTGTTTCGGGTGGATGCTGTCTGGAAGACAGGGAAGGCACA
GACCAAACTAAACCAATCACGTCTGTCCCCAAGGCAGGTTCACCGGACCAGGAAGGCTTCTTCAACCTGC
TGACCCACGTGCAGGGGGATCCAAGCTTGCCACCATGCCCAAGAAGAAGAGGAAGGTGTCCAATCTCCTG
ACTGTTCACCAGAACCTCCCTGCGCTGCCAGTAGATGCCACTAGCGATGAGGTCAGGAAAAATCTCATGG
ATATGTTTAGGGATAGACAGGCGTTTTCTGAACACACCTGGAAAATGCTGCTTAGCGTGTGCCGATCCTG
GGCAGCCTGGTGTAAGCTGAACAATCGCAAATGGTTCCCCGCCGAGCCGGAGGACGTGCGCGATTACCTG
CTGTATCTCCAGGCAAGAGGGCTGGCTGTCAAGACTATCCAGCAGCACTTGGGCCAACTGAATATGCTGC
ATCGACGCAGCGGGCTCCCCCGGCCTAGCGATTCAAACGCAGTCTCCCTTGTTATGAGGAGAATTAGAAA
GGAAAACGTAGATGCGGGTGAGAGGGCTAAGCAGGCTCTCGCTTTTGAGCGGACTGATTTCGACCAGGTC
AGATCCCTGATGGAGAACAGCGATCGGTGCCAGGACATCAGGAACCTCGCATTTCTGGGAATTGCATATA
ACACACTTCTGCGCATAGCTGAGATCGCCCGGATCAGAGTGAAAGACATCAGTCGAACGGACGGCGGCCG
GATGCTTATTCATATTGGACGCACAAAGACATTGGTCAGCACCGCTGGCGTTGAAAAGGCCTTGTCCCTG
GGCGTAACGAAGCTGGTGGAAAGATGGATCTCAGTGTCCGGCGTGGCTGACGACCCTAATAATTACTTGT
TCTGTCGAGTGAGAAAAAACGGAGTCGCCGCGCCCTCTGCCACCAGCCAATTGAGTACACGGGCCCTTGA
AGGGATCTTTGAGGCAACCCACCGACTCATATACGGAGCCAAGGATGACAGTGGCCAGAGGTATCTCGCC
TGGTCAGGTCATTCTGCTAGGGTGGGGGCCGCACGAGACATGGCGCGGGCAGGAGTCTCCATACCAGAGA
TTATGCAAGCTGGAGGTTGGACAAATGTGAACATCGTTATGAACTATATCCGCAATCTTGACTCTGAAAC
CGGGGCCATGGTGAGACTGCTCGAAGATGGTGACTACCCATACGATGTTCCTGACTATGCGGGCTATCCC
TATGACGTCCCGGACTATGCAGGATCCTATCCATATGACGTTCCAGATTACGCTTGAGCGGCCGCGAATT
CGATATCAAGCTTATCGATAATCAACCTCTGGATTACAAAATTTGTGAAAGATTGACTGGTATTCTTAAC
TATGTTGCTCCTTTTACGCTATGTGGATACGCTGCTTTAATGCCTTTGTATCATGCTATTGCTTCCCGTA
TGGCTTTCATTTTCTCCTCCTTGTATAAATCCTGGTTGCTGTCTCTTTATGAGGAGTTGTGGCCCGTTGT
CAGGCAACGTGGCGTGGTGTGCACTGTGTTTGCTGACGCAACCCCCACTGGTTGGGGCATTGCCACCACC
TGTCAGCTCCTTTCCGGGACTTTCGCTTTCCCCCTCCCTATTGCCACGGCGGAACTCATCGCCGCCTGCC
TTGCCCGCTGCTGGACAGGGGCTCGGCTGTTGGGCACTGACAATTCCGTGGTGTTGTCGGGGAAATCATC
GTCCTTTCCTTGGCTGCTCGCCTATGTTGCCACCTGGATTCTGCGCGGGACGTCCTTCTGCTACGTCCCT
TCGGCCCTCAATCCAGCGGACCTTCCTTCCCGCGGCCTGCTGCCGGCTCTGCGGCCTCTTCCGCGTCTTC
GCCTTCGCCCTCAGACGAGTCGGATCTCCCTTTGGGCCGCCTCCCCGCATCGATACCGAGCGCTGCTCGA
GAGATCTACGGGTGGCATCCCTGTGACCCCTCCCCAGTGCCTCTCCTGGCCCTGGAAGTTGCCACTCCAG
TGCCCACCAGCCTTGTCCTAATAAAATTAAGTTGCATCATTTTGTCTGACTAGGTGTCCTTCTATAATAT
TATGGGGTGGAGGGGGGTGGTATGGAGCAAGGGGCAAGTTGGGAAGACAACCTGTAGGGCCTGCGGGGTC
TATTGGGAACCAAGCTGGAGTGCAGTGGCACAATCTTGGCTCACTGCAATCTCCGCCTCCTGGGTTCAAG
CGATTCTCCTGCCTCAGCCTCCCGAGTTGTTGGGATTCCAGGCATGCATGACCAGGCTCAGCTAATTTTT
GTTTTTTTGGTAGAGACGGGGTTTCACCATATTGGCCAGGCTGGTCTCCAACTCCTAATCTCAGGTGATC
TACCCACCTTGGCCTCCCAAATTGCTGGGATTACAGGCGTGAACCACTGCTCCCTTCCCTGTCCTTCTGA
TTTTGTAGGTAACCACGTGCGGACCGAGCGGCCGCAGGAACCCCTAGTGATGGAGTTGGCCACTCCCTCT
CTGCGCGCTCGCTCGCTCACTGAGGCCGGGCGACCAAAGGTCGCCCGACGCCCGGGCTTTGCCCGGGCGG
CCTCAGTGAGCGAGCGAGCGCGCAGCTGCCTGCAGGGGCGCCTGATGCGGTATTTTCTCCTTACGCATCT
GTGCGGTATTTCACACCGCATA
[95 nt withheld, positions 3663-3757]
T
[46 nt withheld, positions 3759-3804]
C
[141 nt withheld, positions 3806-3946]
CCTTTGACGTTGGAGTCCACGTTCTTT
[37 nt withheld, positions 3974-4010]
ACTCTATCTCGGGCTATTCTTTTGATTTATAAGGGATTTTGCCGATTTCGGTCTATTGGTTAAAAAATGA
GCTGATTTAACAAAAATTTAACGCGAATTTTAACAAAATATTAACGTTTACAATTTTATGGTGCACTCTC
AGTACAATCTGCTCTGATGCCGCATAGTTAAGCCAGCCCCGACACCCGCCAACACCCGCTGACGCGCCCT
GACGGGCTTGTCTGCTCCCGGCATCCGCTTACAGACAAGCTGTGACCGTCTCCGGGAGCTGCATGTGTCA
GAGGTTTTCACCGTCATCACCGAAACGCGCGAGACGAAAGGGCCTCGTGATACGCCTATTTTTATAGGTT
AATGTCATGATAATAATGGTTTCTTAGACGTCAGGTGGCACTTTTCGGGGAAATGTGCGCGGAACCCCTA
TTTGTTTATTTTTCTAAATACATTCAAATATGTATCCGCTCATGAGACAATAACCCTGATAAATGCTTCA
ATAATATTGAAAAAGGAAGAGTATGAGTATTCAACATTTCCGTGTCGCCCTTATTCCCTTTTTTGCGGCA
TTTTGCCTTCCTGTTTTTGCTCACCCAGAAACGCTGGTGAAAGTAAAAGATGCTGAAGATCAGTTGGGTG
CACGAGTGGGTTACATCGAACTGGATCTCAACAGCGGTAAGATCCTTGAGAGTTTTCGCCCCGAAGAACG
TTTTCCAATGATGAGCACTTTTAAAGTTCTGCTATGTGGCGCGGTATTATCCCGTATTGACGCCGGGCAA
GAGCAACTCGGTCGCCGCATACACTATTCTCAGAATGACTTGGTTGAGTACTCACCAGTCACAGAAAAGC
ATCTTACGGATGGCATGACAGTAAGAGAATTATGCAGTGCTGCCATAACCATGAGTGATAACACTGCGGC
CAACTTACTTCTGACAACGATCGGAGGACCGAAGGAGCTAACCGCTTTTTTGCACAACATGGGGGATCAT
GTAACTCGCCTTGATCGTTGGGAACCGGAGCTGAATGAAGCCATACCAAACGACGAGCGTGACACCACGA
TGCCTGTAGCAATGGCAACAACGTTGCGCAAACTATTAACTGGCGAACTACTTACTCTAGCTTCCCGGCA
ACAATTAATAGACTGGATGGAGGCGGATAAAGTTGCAGGACCACTTCTGCGCTCGGCCCTTCCGGCTGGC
TGGTTTATTGCTGATAAATCTGGAGCCGGTGAGCGTGGGTCTCGCGGTATCATTGCAGCACTGGGGCCAG
ATGGTAAGCCCTCCCGTATCGTAGTTATCTACACGACGGGGAGTCAGGCAACTATGGATGAACGAAATAG
ACAGATCGCTGAGATAGGTGCCTCACTGATTAAGCATTGGTAACTGTCAGACCAAGTTTACTCATATATA
CTTTAGATTGATTTAAAACTTCATTTTTAATTTAAAAGGATCTAGGTGAAGATCCTTTTTGATAATCTCA
TGACCAAAATCCCTTAACGTGAGTTTTCGTTCCACTGAGCGTCAGACCCCGTAGAAAAGATCAAAGGATC
TTCTTGAGATCCTTTTTTTCTGCGCGTAATCTGCTGCTTGCAAACAAAAAAACCACCGCTACCAGCGGTG
GTTTGTTTGCCGGATCAAGAGCTACCAACTCTTTTTCCGAAGGTAACTGGCTTCAGCAGAGCGCAGATAC
CAAATACTGTTCTTCTAGTGTAGCCGTAGTTAGGCCACCACTTCAAGAACTCTGTAGCACCGCCTACATA
CCTCGCTCTGCTAATCCTGTTACCAGTGGCTGCTGCCAGTGGCGATAAGTCGTGTCTTACCGGGTTGGAC
TCAAGACGATAGTTACCGGATAAGGCGCAGCGGTCGGGCTGAACGGGGGGTTCGTGCACACAGCCCAGCT
TGGAGCGAACGACCTACACCGAACTGAGATACCTACAGCGTGAGCTATGAGAAAGCGCCACGCTTCCCGA
AGGGAGAAAGGCGGACAGGTATCCGGTAAGCGGCAGGGTCGGAACAGGAGAGCGCACGAGGGAGCTTCCA
GGGGGAAACGCCTGGTATCTTTATAGTCCTGTCGGGTTTCGCCACCTCTGACTTGAGCGTCGATTTTTGT
GATGCTCGTCAGGGGGGCGGAGCCTATGGAAAAACGCCAGCAACGCGGCCTTTTTACGGTTCCTGGCCTT
TTGCTGGCCTTTTGCTCACAT
